>Addgene plasmid #79578 | pNR279 | depositor full sequence | sequence record 148846 | pNR279 sequence 8271 bps
TCGACGTCTAAGAAACCATTATTATCATGACATTAACCTATAAAAATAGGCGTATCACGAGGCCCTTTCG
TCTTCACCTCGAGCACAGCTAACACCACGTCGTCCCTATCTGCTGCCCTAGGTCTATGAGTGGTTGCTGG
ATAACTTTACGGGCATGCATAAGGCTCGTATAATATATTCAGGGAGACCACAACGGTTTCCCTCTACAAA
TAATTTTGTTTAACTTTTTAATTAACGGCCGGCTTGTCGACGACGGCGGTCTCAGTGGTGTACGGTACAA
ACCCCGACGTGCACAGCTGTCACCGGATGTGCTTTCCGGTCTGATGAGTCCGTGAGGACGAAACAGCCTC
TACAAATAATTTTGTTTAAGAATTCATTAAAGAGGAGAAAGGTACCATGAGTAAAGGAGAAGAACTTTTC
ACTGGAGTTGTCCCAATTCTTGTTGAATTAGATGGTGATGTTAATGGGCACAAATTTTCTGTCAGTGGAG
AGGGTGAAGGTGATGCAACATACGGAAAACTTACCCTTAAATTTATTTGCACTACTGGAAAACTACCTGT
TCCATGGCCAACACTTGTCACTACTTTCGGTTATGGTGTTCAATGCTTTGCGAGATACCCAGATCATATG
AAACAGCATGACTTTTTCAAGAGTGCCATGCCCGAAGGTTATGTACAGGAAAGAACTATATTTTTCAAAG
ATGACGGGAACTACAAGACACGTGCTGAAGTCAAGTTTGAAGGTGATACCCTTGTTAATAGAATCGAGTT
AAAAGGTATTGATTTTAAAGAAGATGGAAACATTCTTGGACACAAATTGGAATACAACTATAACTCACAC
AATGTATACATCATGGCAGACAAACAAAAGAATGGAATCAAAGTTAACTTCAAAATTAGACACAACATTG
AAGATGGAAGCGTTCAACTAGCAGACCATTATCAACAAAATACTCCAATTGGCGATGGCCCTGTCCTTTT
ACCAGACAACCATTACCTGTCCACACAATCTGCCCTTTCGAAAGATCCCAACGAAAAGAGAGACCACATG
GTCCTTCTTGAGTTTGTAACAGCTGCTGGGATTACACATGGCATGGATGATCTCTACAAATAAAAGCTTG
ATATCGAATTCCTGCAGCCCGGGGGATCCCATGGTACGCGTGCTAGAGGCATCAAATAAAACGAAAGGCT
CAGTCGAAAGACTGGGCCTTTCGTTTTATCTGTTGTTTGTCGGTGAACGCTCTCCTGAGTAGGACAAATC
CGCCGCCCTAGAATCGAGTGGCGCCTGCAGACGTAAAAAAAGCGGCGTGGTTAGCCGCTTTTTTAATTGC
CGGACGTACGATCGATGCCCGGATGATCCTGACGACGGAGACCGCGGTGGTTGACCAGACAAACCACGAC
GCTAGCCCGCCACCTAAGTTATGAGTCAGGAAAAAAGGCGACAGAGTAATCTGTCGCCTTTTTTCTTTGC
TTGCTTTGTAATCACTCGATGACCAAAAGTAAAAACCCGCCGAAGCGGGTTTTTACGTAAAACAGGTGAA
ACTGACGCTAGCCGGTCACATGTCAATACTTGCCCTTGACAGGCATTGATGGAATCGTAGTCTCACGCTG
ATAGTCTGATCGACAATACAAGTGGGACCGTGGTCCCAGACCGATAATCAGACCGACAACACGAGTGGGA
TCGTGGTCCCAGACTAATAATCAGACCGACGATACGAGTGGGACCGTGGTCCCAGACTAATAATCAGACC
GACGATACGAGTGGGACCGTGGTTCCAGACTAATAATCAGACCGACGATACGAGTGGGACCGTGGTCCCA
GACTAATAATCAGACCGACGATACGAGTGGGACCATGGTCCCAGACTAATAATCAGACCGACGATACGAG
TGGGACCGTGGTCCCAGTCTGATTATCAGACCGACGATACGAGTGGGACCGTGGTCCCAGACTAATAATC
AGACCGACGATACGAGTGGGACCGTGGTCCCAGACTAATAATCAGACCGACGATACGAGTGGGACCGTGG
TCCCAGTCTGATTATCAGACCGACGATACAAGTGGAACAGTGGGCCCAGAGAGAATATTCAGGCCAGTTA
TGCTTTCTGGCCTGTAACAAAGGACATTAAGTAAAGACAGATAAACGTAGACTAAAACGTGGTCGCATCA
GGGTGCTGGCTTTTCAAGTTCCTTAAGAATGGCCTCAATTTTCTCTATACACTCAGTTGGAACACGGGAC
CTGTCCAGGTTAAGCACCATTTTATCGCCCTTATACAATACTGTCGCTCCAGGAGCAAACTGATGTCGTG
AGCTTAAACTAGTTCTTGATGCAGATGACGTTTTAAGCACAGAAGTTAAAAGAGTGATAACTTCTTCAGC
TTCAAATATCACCCCAGCTTTTTTCTGCTCATGAAGGTTAGATGCCTGCTGCTTAAGTAATTCCTCTTTA
TCTGTAAAGGCTTTTTGAAGTGCATCACCTGACCGGGCAGATAGTTCACCGGGGTGAGAAAAAAGAGCAA
CAACTGATTTAGGCAATTTGGCGGTGTTGATACAGCGGGTAATAATCTTACGTGAAATATTTTCCGCATC
AGCCAGCGCAGAAATATTTCCAGCAAATTCATTCTGCAATCGGCTTGCATAACGCTGACCACGTTCATAA
GCACTTGTTGGGCGATAATCGTTACCCAATCTGGATAATGCAGCCATCTGCTCATCATCCAGCTCGCCAA
CCAGAACACGATAATCACTTTCGGTAAGTGCAGCAGCTTTACGACGGCGACTCCCATCGGCAATTTCTAT
GACACCAGATACTCTTCGACCGAACGCCGGTGTCTGTTGACCAGTCAGTAGAAAAGAAGGGATGAGATCA
TCCAGTGCGTCCTCAGTAAGCAGCTCCTGGTCACGTTCATTACCTGACCATACCCGAGAGGTCTTCTCAA
CACTATCACCCCGGAGCACTTCAAGAGTAAACTTCACATCCCGACCACATACAGGCAAAGTAATGGCATT
ACCGCGAGCCATTACTCCTACGCGCGCAATTAACGAATCCACCATCGGGGCAGCTGGTGTCGATAACGAA
GTATCTTCAACCGGTTGAGTATTGAGCGTATGTTTTGGAATAACAGGCGCACGCTTCATTATCTAATCTC
CCAGCGTGGTTTAATCAGACGATCGAAAATTTCATTGCAGACAGGTTCCCAAATAGAAAGAGCATTTCTC
CAGGCACCAGTTGAAGAGCGTTGATCAATGGCCTGTTCAAAAACAGTTCTCATCCGGATCTGACCTTTAC
CAACTTCATCCGTTTCACGTACAACATTTTTTAGAACCATGCTTCCCCAGGCATCCCGAATTTGCTCCTC
CATCCACGGGGACTGAGAGCCATTACTATTGCTGTATTTGGTAAGCAAAATACGTACATCAGGCTCGAAC
CCTTTAAGATCAACGTTCTTGAGCAGATCACGAAGCATATCGAAAAACTGCAGTGCGGAGGTGTAGTCAA
ACAACTCAGCAGGCGTGGGAACAATCAGCACATCAGCAGCACATACGACATTAATCGTGCCGATACCCAG
GTTAGGCGCGCTGTCAATAACTATGACATCATAGTCATGAGCAACAGTTTCAATGGCCAGTCGGAGCATC
AGGTGTGGATCGGTGGGCAGTTTACCTTCATCAAATTTGCCCATTAACTCAGTTTCAATACGGTGCAGAG
CCAGACAGGAAGGAATAATGTCAAGCCCCGGCCAGCAAGTGGGCTTTATTGCATAAGTGACATCGTCCTT
TTCCCCAAGATAGAAAGGCAGGAGAGTGTCTTCTGCATGAATATGAAGATCTGGTACCCATCCGTGATAC
ATTGAGGCTGTTCCCTGGGGGTCGTTACCTTCCACGAGCAAAACACGTAGCCCCTTCAGAGCCAGATCCT
GAGCAAGATGAACAGAAACTGAGGTTTTGTAAACGCCACCTTTATGGGCAGCAACCCCGATCACCGGTGG
AAATACGTCTTCAGCACGTCGCAATCGCGTACCAAACACATCACGCATATGATTAATTTGTTCAATTGTA
TAACCAACACGTTGCTCAACCCGTCCTCGAATTTCCATATCCGGGTGCGGTAGTCGCCCTGCTTTCTCGG
CATCTCTGATAGCCTGAGAAGAAACCCCAACTAAATCCGCTGCTTCACCTATTCTCCAGCGCCGGGTTAT
TTTCCTCGCTTCCGGGCTGTCATCATTAAACTGTGCAATGGCGATAGCCTTCGTCATTTCATGACCAGCG
TTTATGCACTGGTTAAGTGTTTCCATGAGTTTCATTCTGAACATCCTTTAATCATTGCTTTGCGTTTTTT
TATTAAATCTTGCAATTTACTGCAAAGCAACAACAAAATCGCAAAGTCATCAAAAAACCGCAAAGTTGTT
TAAAATAAGAGCAACACTACAAAAGGAGATAAGAAGAGCACATACCTCAGTCACTTATTATCACTAGCGC
TCGCCGCAGCCGTGTAACCGAGCATAGCGAGCGAACTGGCGAGGAAGCAAAGAAGAACTGTTCTGTCAGA
TAGCTCTTACGCTCAGCGCAAGAAGAAATATCCACCGTGGGAAAAACTCCAGGTAGAGGTACACACGCGG
ATAGCCAATTCAGAGTAATAAACTGTGATAATCAACCCTCATCAATGATGACGAACTAACCCCCGATATC
AGGTCACATGACGAAGGGAAAGAGAAGGAAATCAACTGTGACAAACTGCCCTCAAATTTGGCTTCCTTAA
AAATTACAGTTCAAAAAGTATGAGAAAATCCATGCAGGCTGAAGGAAACAGCAAAACTGTGACAAATTAC
CCTCAGTAGGTCAGAACAAATGTGACGAACCACCCTCAAATCTGTGACAGATAACCCTCAGACTATCCTG
TCGTCATGGAAGTGATATCGCGGAAGGAAAATACGATATGAGTCGTCTGGCGGCCTTTCTTTTTCTCAAT
GTATGAGAGGCGCATTGGAGTTCTGCTGTTGATCTCATTAACACAGACCTGCAGGAAGCGGCGGCGGAAG
TCAGGCATACGCTGGTAACTTTGAGGCAGCTGGTAACGCTCTATGATCCAGTCGATTTTCAGAGAGACGA
TGCCTGAGCCATCCGGCTTACGATACTGACACAGGGATTCGTATAAACGCATGGCATACGGATTGGTGAT
TTCTTTTGTTTCACTAAGCCGAAACTGCGTAAACCGGTTCTGTAACCCGATAAAGAAGGGAATGAGATAT
GGGTTGATATGTACACTGTAAAGCCCTCTGGATGGACTGTGCGCACGTTTGATAAACCAAGGAAAAGATT
CATAGCCTTTTTCATCGCCGGCATCCTCTTCAGGGCGATAAAAAACCACTTCCTTCCCCGCGAAACTCTT
CAATGCCTGCCGTATATCCTTACTGGCTTCCGCAGAGGTCAATCCGAATATTTCAGCATATTTAGCAACA
TGGATCTCGCAGATACCGTCATGTTCCTGTAGGGTGCCATCAGATTTTCTGATCTGGTCAACGAACAGAT
ACAGCATACGTTTTTGATCCCGGGAGAGACTATATGCCGCCTCAGTGAGGTCGTTTGACTGGACGATTCG
CGGGCTATTTTTACGTTTCTTGTGATTGATAACCGCTGTTTCCGCCATGACAGATCCATGTGAAGTGTGA
CAAGTTTTTAGATTGTCACACTAAATAAAAAAGAGTCAATAAGCAGGGATAACTTTGTGAAAAAACAGCT
TCTTCTGAGGGCAATTTGTCACAGGGTTAAGGGCAATTTGTCACAGACAGGACTGTCATTTGAGGGTGAT
TTGTCACACTGAAAGGGCAATTTGTCACAACACCTTCTCTAGAACCAGCATGGATAAAGGCCTACAAGGC
GCTCTAAAAAAGAAGATCTAAAAACTATAAAAAAAATAATTATAAAAATATCCCCGTGGATAAGTGGATA
ACCCCAAGGGAAGTTTTTTCAGGCATCGTGTGTAAGCAGAATATATAAGTGCTGTTCCCTGGTGCTTCCT
CGCTCACTCGACCGGGAGGGTTCGAGAAGGGGGGGCACCCCCCTTCGGCGTGCGCGGTCACGCGCACAGG
GCGCAGCCCTGGTTAAAAACAAGGTTTATAAATATTGGTTTAAAAGCAGGTTAAAAGACAGGTTAGCGGT
GGCCGAAAAACGGGCGGAAACCCTTGCAAATGCTGGATTTTCTGCCTGTGGACAGCCCCTCAAATGTCAA
TAGGTGCGCCCCTCATCTGTCAGCACTCTGCCCCTCAAGTGTCAAGGATCGCGCCCCTCATCTGTCAGTA
GTCGCGCCCCTCAAGTGTCAATACCGCAGGGCACTTATCCCCAGGCTTGTCCACATCATCTGTGGGAAAC
TCGCGTAAAATCAGGCGTTTTCGCCGATTTGCGAGGCTGGCCAGCTCCACGTCGCCGGCCGAAATCGAGC
CTGCCCCTCATCTGTCAACGCCGCGCCGGGTGAGTCGGCCCCTCAAGTGTCAACGTCCGCCCCTCATCTG
TCAGTGAGGGCCAAGTTTTCCGCGAGGTATCCACAACGCCGGCGGCCGGCCGCGGTGTCTCGCACACGGC
TTCGACGGCGTTTCTGGCGCGTTTGCAGGGCCATAGACGGCCGCCAGCCCAGCGGCGAGGGCAACCAGCC
GAGGGCTTCGCCCTGTCGCTCGACTGCGGCGAGCACTACTGGCTGTAAAAGGACAGACCACATCATGGTT
CTGTGTTCATTAGGTTGTTCTGTCCATTGCTGACATAATCCGCTCCACTTCAACGTAACACCGCACGAAG
ATTTCTATTGTTCCTGAAGGCATATTCAAATCGTTTTCGTTACCGCTTGCAGGCATCATGACAGAACACT
ACTTCCTATAAACGCTACACAGGCTCCTGAGATTAATAATGCGGATCTCTACGATAATGGGAGATTTTCC
CGACTGTTTCGTTCGCTTCTCAGTGGATAACAGCCAGCTTCTCTGTTTAACAGACAAAAACAGCATATCC
ACTCAGTTCCACATTTCCATATAAAGGCCAAGGCATTTATTCTCAGGATAATTGTTTCAGCATCGCAACC
GCATCAGACTCCGGCATCGCAAACTGCACCCGGTGCCGGGCAGCCACATCCAGCGCAAAAACCTTCGTGT
AGACTTCCGTTGAACTGATGGACTTATGTCCCATCAGGCTTTGCAGAACTTTCAGCGGTATACCGGCATA
CAGCATGTGCATCGCATAGGAATGGCGGAACGTATGTGGTGTGACCGGAACAGAGAACGTCACACCGTCA
GCAGCAGCGGCGGCAACCGCCTCCCCAATCCAGGTCCTGACCGTTCTGTCCGTCACTTCCCAGATCCGCG
CTTTCTCTGTCCTTCCTGTGCGACGGTTACGCCGCTCCATGAGCTTATCGCGAATAAATACCTGTGACGG
AAGATCACTTCGCAGAATAAATAAATCCTGGTGTCCCTGTTGATACCGGGAAGCCCTGGGCCAACTTTTG
GCGAAAATGAGACGTTGATCGGCACGTAAGAGGTTCCAACTTTCACCATAATGAAATAAGATCACTACCG
GGCGTATTTTTTGAGTTATCGAGATTTTCAGGAGCTAAGGAAGCTAAAATGGAGAAAAAAATCACTGGAT
ATACCACCGTTGATATATCCCAATGGCATCGTAAAGAACATTTTGAGGCATTTCAGTCAGTTGCTCAATG
TACCTATAACCAGACCGTTCAGCTGGATATTACGGCCTTTTTAAAGACCGTAAAGAAAAATAAGCACAAG
TTTTATCCGGCCTTTATTCACATTCTTGCCCGCCTGATGAATGCTCATCCGGAATTTCGTATGGCAATGA
AAGACGGTGAGCTGGTGATATGGGATAGTGTTCACCCTTGTTACACCGTTTTCCATGAGCAAACTGAAAC
GTTTTCATCGCTCTGGAGTGAATACCACGACGATTTCCGGCAGTTTCTACACATATATTCGCAAGATGTG
GCGTGTTACGGTGAAAACCTGGCCTATTTCCCTAAAGGGTTTATTGAGAATATGTTTTTCGTCTCAGCCA
ATCCCTGGGTGAGTTTCACCAGTTTTGATTTAAACGTGGCCAATATGGACAACTTCTTCGCCCCCGTTTT
CACCATGGGCAAATATTATACGCAAGGCGACAAGGTGCTGATGCCGCTGGCGATTCAGGTTCATCATGCC
GTTTGTGATGGCTTCCATGTCGGCAGAATGCTTAATGAATTACAACAGTACTGCGATGAGTGGCAGGGCG
GGGCGTAAGAC
Features (pLannotate 1.2.2; 14 found; start..end, strand, type, name):
    297..346     +  misc_RNA       sTRSV HHRz: hammerhead ribozyme from the tobacco ringspot virus satellite RNA (Khvorova et al., 2003)
    397..1110    +  CDS            GFPmut3: GFPmut3 is a basic (constitutively fluorescent) green fluorescent protein published in 1996, derived from Aequorea victoria. It is reported to be a very rapidly-maturing weak dimer.
   1114..1149    -  misc_feature   MCS (fragment): pBluescript multiple cloning site
   1173..1259    +  terminator     rrnB T1 terminator: Escherichia coli rrnB; transcription terminator T1 from the E. coli rrnB gene
   1622..2095    -  misc_feature   sopC: sopC; centromere-like partitioning region of the bacterial F plasmid
   2171..3139    -  CDS            sopB: SOPB_ECOLI - Also known as B. Experimental evidence at protein level: Swiss-Prot protein existence level 1. Control of plasmid partitioning; required to recognize the cis-acting. Binds specifically with the DNA segment containing the sopC region. SopB is trans-acting. From Escherichia coli (strain K12).
   3139..4314    -  CDS            sopA: partitioning protein for the bacterial F plasmid; sopA
   4640..4890    -  misc_feature   incC: incC; incompatibility region of the bacterial F plasmid
   4893..5648    -  CDS            repE: replication initiation protein for the bacterial F plasmid; repE
   5739..5958    -  rep_origin     ori2: secondary origin of replication for the bacterial F plasmid; also known as oriS
   6034..6648    -  rep_origin     oriV: origin of replication for the bacterial F plasmid
   7046..7390    -  CDS            resD (fragment): REDF_ECOLI - Also known as D. Protein inferred from homology: Swiss-Prot protein existence level 3. Acts as a repressor of transcription and as a site-specific resolvase that cleaves at the RfsF site. From Escherichia coli (strain K12).
   7506..7608    +  promoter       cat promoter: promoter of the E. coli cat gene encoding chloramphenicol acetyltransferase
   7609..8265    +  CDS            cat: CAT_ECOLX - Experimental evidence at protein level: Swiss-Prot protein existence level 1. This enzyme is an effector of chloramphenicol resistance in bacteria. From Escherichia coli. This protein is used as a marker in many commonly used cloning vectors, such as pACYC184.
