[The description below was written by a language model from this plasmid's Addgene catalogue record and pLannotate feature annotations shown in this document.]
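Description:
pNR279 is a low-copy bacterial expression plasmid built on the pBAC backbone, a bacterial artificial chromosome vector derived from the E. coli F plasmid. The 8,271 bp sequence carries the full F-type maintenance machinery: the ori2 (oriS) origin with its initiator repE and the incC incompatibility region for tightly controlled replication, and the sopA, sopB and sopC partitioning system that ensures faithful segregation to daughter cells. An oriV origin is also annotated, along with a fragment of resD. Selection is by chloramphenicol, through the cat gene under its native promoter.

The payload is a GFPmut3b reporter, a rapidly maturing green fluorescent protein derived from Aequorea victoria GFP. It is preceded by an sTRSV hammerhead ribozyme, a self-cleaving element commonly placed upstream of a coding sequence to trim the 5' untranslated region and insulate expression from upstream sequence context. It is followed by the rrnB T1 transcription terminator. According to the catalogue entry, the construct contains a Bxb1 attL-attR site pair arranged so that GFP expression stops if the sites recombine. The attachment sites and the promoter driving GFP are not annotated in the feature table, so their exact positions, their orientation and the identity of the promoter cannot be stated from the record.

The plasmid therefore works as a loss-of-fluorescence test substrate for recombination between Bxb1 attL and attR, the product sites of integrase-mediated attB-attP recombination. It was deposited with work on synthetic recombinase-based state machines in living cells. The record does not specify what outcome was expected in those experiments.
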