Addgene plasmid #79578: pNR279
Purpose: BxbI attL-attR. GFP expression will stop if sites recombine.
Depositing lab: Timothy Lu. Depositing organization: Massachusetts Institute of Technology. Publication: Synthetic recombinase-based state machines in living cells. Roquet N, Soleimany AP, Ferris AC, Aaronson S, Lu TK. Science. 2016 Jul 22;353(6297):aad8559. doi: 10.1126/science.aad8559. Epub 2016 Jul 21. PubMed 27463678.
Backbone
  Vector backbone: pBAC
  Backbone manufacturer: Wild, J.; Hradecna, Z.; Szybalski, W. Genome Res. 2002 Sep; 12(9): 1434–1444. DOI: 10.1101/gr.130502
  Vector type: Bacterial Expression
Growth in bacteria
  Bacterial resistance: Chloramphenicol, 25 μg/mL
  Growth temperature: 37°C
  Growth strain: DH5alpha
  Copy number: Low Copy
Gene/Insert
  Gene/Insert name: GFPmut3b
Terms and licenses: Academic/Nonprofit Terms; Industry Terms: Not Available to Industry
How to cite: pNR279 was a gift from Timothy Lu (Addgene plasmid # 79578 ; http://n2t.net/addgene:79578 ; RRID:Addgene_79578)
