>Addgene plasmid #79578 | pNR279 | addgene partial sequence | sequence record 152738 | GFP-R 5'-CCATCTAATTCAACAAGAATTGGGACAAC-3'
CTCATGGTACCTTTCTCCTCTTTAATGAATTCTTAAACAAAATTATTTGTAGAGGCTGTTTCGTCCTCAC
GGACTCATCAGACCGGAAAGCACATCCGGTGACAGCTGTGCACGTCGGGGTTTGTACCGTACACCACTGA
GACCGCCGTCGTCGACAAGCCGGCCGTTAATTAAAAAGTTAAACAAAATTATTTGTAGAGGGAAACCGTT
GTGGTCTCCCTGAATATATTATACGAGCCTTATGCATGCCCGTAAAGTTATCCAGCAACCACTCATAGAC
CTAGGGCAGCAGATAGGGACGACGTGGTGTTAGCTGTGCTCGAGGTGAAGACGAAAGGGCCTCGTGATAC
GCCTATTTTTATAGGTTAATGTCATGATAATAATGGTTTCTTAGACGTCGAGTCTTACGCCCCGCCCTGC
CACTCATCGCAGTACTGTTGTAATTCATTAAGCATTCTGCCGACATGGAAGCCATCACAAACGGCATGAT
GAACCTGAATCGCCAGCGGCATCAGCACCTTGTCGCCTTGCGTATAATATTTGCCCATGGTGAAAACGGG
GGCGAAGAAGTTGTCCATATTGGCCACGTTTAAATCAAAACTGGTGAAACTCACCCAGGGATTGGCTGAG
ACGAAAAACATATTCTCAATAAACCCTTTAGGGAAATAGGCCAGGTTTTCACCGTAACACGCCACATCTT
GCGAATATATGTGTAGAAACTGCCGGAAATCGTCGTGGTATTCACTCCAGAGCGATGAAAACGTTTCAGT
TTGCTCATGGAAAACGGTGTAACAAGGGTGAACACTATCCCATATCACCAGCTCACCGTCTTTCATTGCC
ATACGAAATTCCGGATGAGCATTCATCAGGCGGGCAAGAATGTGAATAAAGGCCGGATAAAACTTGTGCT
TATTTTTCTTTACGGTCTTTAAAAAGGCCGTAATATCCAGCTGAACGGTCTGGTTATAGGTACATTGAGC
AACTGACTGA
